>Addgene plasmid #84481 | pAAV-Syn-FLEX-rc [Chronos-tdTomato] | addgene full sequence | sequence record 177035 | Addgene NGS Result
CTTCCAGGGGGAAACGCCTGGTATCTTTATAGTCCTGTCGGGTTTCGCCACCTCTGACTTGAGCGTCGAT
TTTTGTGATGCTCGTCAGGGGGGCGGAGCCTATGGAAAAACGCCAGCAACGCGGCCTTTTTACGGTTCCT
GGCCTTTTGCTGGCCTTTTGCTCACATGTTCTTTCCTGCGTTATCCCCTGATTCTGTGGATAACCGTATT
ACCGCCTTTGAGTGAGCTGATACCGCTCGCCGCAGCCGAACGACCGAGCGCAGCGAGTCAGTGAGCGAGG
AAGCGGAAGAGCGCCCAATACGCAAACCGCCTCTCCCCGCGCGTTGGCCGATTCATTAATGCAGCTGCGC
GCTCGCTCGCTCACTGAGGCCGCCCGGGCAAAGCCCGGGCGTCGGGCGACCTTTGGTCGCCCGGCCTCAG
TGAGCGAGCGAGCGCGCAGAGAGGGAGTGGCCAACTCCATCACTAGGGGTTCCTTGTAGTTAATGATTAA
CCCGCCATGCTACTTATCTACGTAGCCATGCTCTAGGAAGATCCTTATCGATTTTACCACATTTGTAGAG
GTTTTACTTGCTTTAAAAAACCTCCCACATCTCCCCCTGAACCTGAAACATAAAATGAATGCAATTGTAC
AGTCCGGACCGCATCCCCAGCATGCCTGCTATTGTCTTCCCAATCCTCCCCCTTGCTGTCCTGCCCCACC
CCACCCCCCAGAATAGAATGACACCTACTCAGACAATGCGATGCAATTTCCTCATTTTATTAGGAAAGGA
CAGTGGGAGTGGCACCTTCCAGGGTCAAGGAAGGCACGGGGGAGGGGCAAACAACAGATGGCTGGCAACT
AGAAGGCACAGTCGAGCTTTATGAGCGGCCGCCCGGGTCGACGGTATCGATGCGGGGAGGCGGCCCAAAG
GGAGATCCGACTCGTCTGAGGGCGAAGGCGAAGACGCGGAAGAGGCCGCAGAGCCGGCAGCAGGCCGCGG
GAAGGAAGGTCCGCTGGATTGAGGGCCGAAGGGACGTAGCAGAAGGACGTCCCGCGCAGAATCCAGGTGG
CAACACAGGCGAGCAGCCAAGGAAAGGACGATGATTTCCCCGACAACACCACGGAATTGTCAGTGCCCAA
CAGCCGAGCCCCTGTCCAGCAGCGGGCAAGGCAGGCGGCGATGAGTTCCGCCGTGGCAATAGGGAGGGGG
AAAGCGAAAGTCCCGGAAAGGAGCTGACAGGTGGTGGCAATGCCCCAACCAGTGGGGGTTGCGTCAGCAA
ACACAGTGCACACCACGCCACGTTGCCTGACAACGGGCCACAACTCCTCATAAAGAGACAGCAACCAGGA
TTTATACAAGGAGGAGAAAATGAAAGCCATACGGGAAGCAATAGCATGATACAAAGGCATTAAAGCAGCG
TATCCACATAGCGTAAAAGGAGCAACATAGTTAAGAATACCAGTCAATCTTTCACAAATTTTGTAATCCA
GAGGTTGATTATCGATAAGCTTCGCGAACCTCTTCGAGGGACATAACTTCGTATAATGTATGCTATACGA
AGTTATGGGTCGATGGTGAGATCTGGACTAGAGGGTCGATGGTGATGCTTGGATCAAAATAGGAAGAATC
CCAATGATAACTTCGTATAAAGTATCCTATACGAAGTTATACTAGGTACCTAGGCCGCGCCGCCACCATG
GAAACAGCCGCCACAATGACCCACGCCTTTATCTCAGCCGTGCCTAGCGCCGAAGCCACAATTAGAGGCC
TGCTGAGCGCCGCAGCAGTGGTGACACCAGCAGCAGACGCTCACGGAGAAACCTCTAACGCCACAACAGC
CGGAGCCGATCACGGTTGCTTCCCCCACATCAACCACGGAACCGAGCTGCAGCACAAGATCGCAGTGGGA
CTCCAGTGGTTCACCGTGATCGTGGCTATCGTGCAGCTCATCTTCTACGGTTGGCACAGCTTCAAGGCCA
CAACCGGCTGGGAGGAGGTCTACGTCTGCGTGATCGAGCTCGTCAAGTGCTTCATCGAGCTGTTCCACGA
GGTCGACAGCCCAGCCACAGTGTACCAGACCAACGGAGGAGCCGTGATTTGGCTGCGGTACAGCATGTGG
CTCCTGACTTGCCCCGTGATCCTGATCCACCTGAGCAACCTGACCGGACTGCACGAAGAGTACAGCAAGC
GGACCATGACCATCCTGGTGACCGACATCGGCAACATCGTGTGGGGGATCACAGCCGCCTTTACAAAGGG
CCCCCTGAAGATCCTGTTCTTCATGATCGGCCTGTTCTACGGCGTGACTTGCTTCTTCCAGATCGCCAAG
GTGTATATCGAGAGCTACCACACCCTGCCCAAAGGCGTCTGCCGGAAGATTTGCAAGATCATGGCCTACG
TCTTCTTCTGCTCTTGGCTGATGTTCCCCGTGATGTTCATCGCCGGACACGAGGGACTGGGCCTGATCAC
ACCTTACACCAGCGGAATCGGCCACCTGATCCTGGATCTGATCAGCAAGAACACTTGGGGCTTCCTGGGC
CACCACCTGAGAGTGAAGATCCACGAGCACATCCTGATCCACGGCGACATCCGGAAGACAACCACCATCA
ACGTGGCCGGCGAGAACATGGAGATCGAGACCTTCGTCGACGAGGAGGAGGAGGGAGGAGTGGCGGCACC
GGTAGTAGCAGTGAGTAAGGGCGAGGAAGTGATCAAAGAGTTCATGCGGTTTAAGGTGAGAATGGAAGGA
AGCATGAACGGCCACGAGTTCGAAATTGAGGGAGAAGGAGAGGGACGGCCCTACGAGGGCACCCAGACAG
CCAAGCTGAAAGTGACAAAGGGCGGGCCTCTGCCATTCGCTTGGGACATCCTGAGCCCACAGTTTATGTA
CGGCTCCAAGGCCTATGTGAAACATCCAGCTGACATTCCCGATTATAAGAAACTGAGCTTCCCCGAGGGG
TTTAAGTGGGAAAGAGTGATGAACTTCGAGGACGGAGGCCTGGTGACTGTGACCCAGGACAGCTCCCTGC
AGGATGGGACCCTGATCTACAAGGTGAAAATGAGAGGGACAAATTTTCCCCCTGATGGACCTGTGATGCA
GAAGAAAACTATGGGATGGGAGGCCTCCACCGAAAGGCTGTATCCACGCGACGGGGTGCTGAAAGGAGAA
ATCCACCAGGCTCTGAAGCTGAAAGATGGGGGACATTACCTGGTGGAGTTCAAGACAATCTACATGGCCA
AGAAACCTGTGCAGCTGCCAGGCTACTATTACGTGGACACAAAACTGGATATCACTTCACACAACGAGGA
CTACACTATTGTGGAGCAGTATGAACGGAGCGAGGGGAGACACCATCTGTTCCTGGGCCATGGGACTGGA
AGTACCGGCTCAGGGTCTAGTGGAACCGCCTCAAGCGAGGATAACAATATGGCTGTGATCAAAGAGTTCA
TGAGGTTTAAGGTGCGCATGGAGGGCAGCATGAATGGGCACGAATTTGAGATTGAAGGAGAGGGCGAAGG
GAGGCCTTACGAGGGCACACAGACTGCCAAGCTGAAAGTGACCAAGGGAGGACCACTGCCTTTCGCTTGG
GATATCCTGTCTCCTCAGTTTATGTACGGAAGTAAGGCCTATGTCAAGCATCCCGCTGACATTCCTGATT
ACAAGAAACTGTCTTTCCCAGAGGGCTTTAAGTGGGAGAGAGTGATGAATTTTGAAGATGGAGGCCTGGT
GACCGTGACACAGGACTCCTCTCTGCAGGATGGCACTCTGATCTACAAAGTCAAAATGCGCGGCACCAAT
TTTCCACCCGATGGGCCCGTGATGCAGAAGAAAACAATGGGGTGGGAGGCCAGCACTGAACGGCTGTATC
CTAGAGACGGAGTGCTGAAGGGCGAAATCCACCAGGCCCTGAAGCTGAAAGACGGCGGCCACTACCTGGT
GGAGTTCAAAACCATCTACATGGCCAAGAAACCAGTGCAGCTGCCCGGCTATTACTATGTGGACACCAAG
CTGGATATCACATCCCACAATGAAGACTACACCATTGTGGAACAGTATGAGAGGTCTGAAGGACGCCACC
ATCTGTTTCTGTACGGCATGGATGAGCTGTATAAGTAATGAGCTAGCTAGTATAACTTCGTATAGCATAC
ATTATACGAAGTTATGGGTCGATGGTGATGCTTGGCAATTCGGGTCGATGGTGAAGCATTGGTCTTCCTA
TTTTGATATAACTTCGTATAGGATACTTTATACGAAGTTATGGGAATTCTTCTCGACTGCGCTCTCAGGC
ACGACACGACTCCTCCGCTGCCCACCGCAGACTGAGGCAGCGCTGAGTCGCCGGCGCCGCAGCGCAGATG
GTCGCGCCCGTGCCCCCCTATCTCGCGCCTCGCGTGGTGCGGTCCGGCTGGGCCGGCGGCGGCGCGGACG
CGACCAAGGTGGCCGGGAAGGGGAGTTTGCGGGGGACCGGCGAGTGACGTCAGCGCGCCTTCAGTGCTGA
GGCGGCGGTGGCGCGCGCCGCCAGGCGGGGGCGAAGGCACTGTCCGCGGTGCTGAAGCTGGCAGTGCGCA
CGCGCCTCGCCGCATCCTGTTTCCCCTCCCCCTCTCTGATAGGGGATGCGCAATTTGGGGAATGGGGGTT
GGGTGCTTGTCCAGTGGGTCGGGGTCGGTCGTCAGGTAGGCACCCCCACCCCGCCTCATCCTGGTCCTAA
AACCCACTTGCACTCATACGCAGGGCCCTCTGCAGTCTAGACACTTAATTAACCTACGATCTTCCTAGAG
CATGGCTACGTAGATAAGTAGCATGGCGGGTTAATCATTAACTACAAGGAACCCCTAGTGATGGAGTTGG
CCACTCCCTCTCTGCGCGCTCGCTCGCTCACTGAGGCCGGGCGACCAAAGGTCGCCCGACGCCCGGGCTT
TGCCCGGGCGGCCTCAGTGAGCGAGCGAGCGCGCAGCTGGCGTAATAGCGAAGAGGCCCGCACCGATCGC
CCTTCCCAACAGTTGCGCAGCCTGAATGGCGAATGGG
[124 nt withheld, positions 5008-5131]
C
[91 nt withheld, positions 5133-5223]
A
[49 nt withheld, positions 5225-5273]
CCTTTGACGTTGGAGTCCACGTTCTTT
[37 nt withheld, positions 5301-5337]
ACCCTATCTCGGTCTATTCTTTTGATTTATAAGGGATTTTGCCGATTTCGGCCTATTGGTTAAAAAATGA
GCTGATTTAACAAAAATTTAACGCGAATTTTAACAAAATATTAACGCTTACAATTTAGGTGGCACTTTTC
GGGGAAATGTGCGCGGAACCCCTATTTGTTTATTTTTCTAAATACATTCAAATATGTATCCGCTCATGAG
ACAATAACCCTGATAAATGCTTCAATAATATTGAAAAAGGAAGAGTATGAGTATTCAACATTTCCGTGTC
GCCCTTATTCCCTTTTTTGCGGCATTTTGCCTTCCTGTTTTTGCTCACCCAGAAACGCTGGTGAAAGTAA
AAGATGCTGAAGATCAGTTGGGTGCACGAGTGGGTTACATCGAACTGGATCTCAACAGCGGTAAGATCCT
TGAGAGTTTTCGCCCCGAAGAACGTTTTCCAATGATGAGCACTTTTAAAGTTCTGCTATGTGGCGCGGTA
TTATCCCGTATTGACGCCGGGCAAGAGCAACTCGGTCGCCGCATACACTATTCTCAGAATGACTTGGTTG
AGTACTCACCAGTCACAGAAAAGCATCTTACGGATGGCATGACAGTAAGAGAATTATGCAGTGCTGCCAT
AACCATGAGTGATAACACTGCGGCCAACTTACTTCTGACAACGATCGGAGGACCGAAGGAGCTAACCGCT
TTTTTGCACAACATGGGGGATCATGTAACTCGCCTTGATCGTTGGGAACCGGAGCTGAATGAAGCCATAC
CAAACGACGAGCGTGACACCACGATGCCTGTAGCAATGGCAACAACGTTGCGCAAACTATTAACTGGCGA
ACTACTTACTCTAGCTTCCCGGCAACAATTAATAGACTGGATGGAGGCGGATAAAGTTGCAGGACCACTT
CTGCGCTCGGCCCTTCCGGCTGGCTGGTTTATTGCTGATAAATCTGGAGCCGGTGAGCGTGGGTCTCGCG
GTATCATTGCAGCACTGGGGCCAGATGGTAAGCCCTCCCGTATCGTAGTTATCTACACGACGGGGAGTCA
GGCAACTATGGATGAACGAAATAGACAGATCGCTGAGATAGGTGCCTCACTGATTAAGCATTGGTAACTG
TCAGACCAAGTTTACTCATATATACTTTAGATTGATTTAAAACTTCATTTTTAATTTAAAAGGATCTAGG
TGAAGATCCTTTTTGATAATCTCATGACCAAAATCCCTTAACGTGAGTTTTCGTTCCACTGAGCGTCAGA
CCCCGTAGAAAAGATCAAAGGATCTTCTTGAGATCCTTTTTTTCTGCGCGTAATCTGCTGCTTGCAAACA
AAAAAACCACCGCTACCAGCGGTGGTTTGTTTGCCGGATCAAGAGCTACCAACTCTTTTTCCGAAGGTAA
CTGGCTTCAGCAGAGCGCAGATACCAAATACTGTTCTTCTAGTGTAGCCGTAGTTAGGCCACCACTTCAA
GAACTCTGTAGCACCGCCTACATACCTCGCTCTGCTAATCCTGTTACCAGTGGCTGCTGCCAGTGGCGAT
AAGTCGTGTCTTACCGGGTTGGACTCAAGACGATAGTTACCGGATAAGGCGCAGCGGTCGGGCTGAACGG
GGGGTTCGTGCACACAGCCCAGCTTGGAGCGAACGACCTACACCGAACTGAGATACCTACAGCGTGAGCT
ATGAGAAAGCGCCACGCTTCCCGAAGGGAGAAAGGCGGACAGGTATCCGGTAAGCGGCAGGGTCGGAACA
GGAGAGCGCACGAGGGAG
Features (pLannotate 1.2.2; 18 found; start..end, strand, type, name):
    291..347     +  CDS            lacI (fragment): lac repressor; lacI; The lac repressor binds to the lac operator to inhibit transcription in E. coli. This inhibition can be relieved by adding lactose or isopropyl-β-D-thiogalactopyranoside (IPTG).
    341..474     -  repeat_region  AAV2 ITR: inverted terminal repeat of adeno-associated virus serotype 2 inverted
    545..613     +  CDS            large T antigen (fragment): large T antigen from SV40 (simian virus 40)
    644..851     -  polyA_signal   bGH poly(A) signal: bovine growth hormone polyadenylation signal
    892..1480    -  misc_feature   WPRE: woodchuck hepatitis virus posttranscriptional regulatory element
   1513..1546    -  protein_bind   loxP: Cre-mediated recombination occurs in the 8-bp core sequence (GCATACAT). Cre recombinase
   1617..1650    -  protein_bind   lox2272: Cre-mediated recombination occurs in the 8-bp core sequence (GGATACTT). lox2272 sites are compatible with each other, but incompatible with loxP or loxN sites (Lee and Saito, 1988). Cre recombinase
   2304..2331    +  CDS            CoChR (fragment): high-photocurrent channelrhodopsin from Chloromonas oogama (Shemesh et al., 2017)
   2671..4095    +  CDS            tdTomato: tdTomato is a basic (constitutively fluorescent) orange fluorescent protein published in 2004, derived from Discosoma sp.. It is reported to be a somewhat slowly-maturing tandem dimer with low acid sensitivity.
   4112..4145    +  protein_bind   loxP: Cre-mediated recombination occurs in the 8-bp core sequence (GCATACAT). Cre recombinase
   4208..4241    +  protein_bind   lox2272: Cre-mediated recombination occurs in the 8-bp core sequence (GGATACTT). lox2272 sites are compatible with each other, but incompatible with loxP or loxN sites (Lee and Saito, 1988). Cre recombinase
   4257..4704    -  promoter       hSyn promoter: human synapsin I promoter; confers neuron-specific expression (Kügler et al., 2003)
   4807..4939    +  repeat_region  AAV2 ITR (fragment): inverted terminal repeat of adeno-associated virus serotype 2 inverted
   4934..5003    +  CDS            lacZα (fragment): LacZα fragment of β-galactosidase; lacZ fragment
   5008..5436    +  rep_origin     f1 ori (sequence partly withheld): f1 bacteriophage origin of replication; arrow indicates direction of (+) strand synthesis
   5489..5593    +  promoter       AmpR promoter: bla
   5594..6454    +  CDS            AmpR: β-lactamase; bla; confers resistance to ampicillin, carbenicillin, and related antibiotics
   6625..108     +  rep_origin     ori (across the origin): high-copy-number ColE1/pMB1/pBR322/pUC origin of replication
