[The description below was written by a language model from this plasmid's Addgene catalogue record and pLannotate feature annotations shown in this document.]
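Description:
pAAV-Syn-FLEX-rc [Chronos-tdTomato] is a 7.1 kb adeno-associated virus transfer plasmid for Cre-dependent, neuron-restricted expression of the channelrhodopsin Chronos fused to tdTomato. The backbone is an AAV-Syn-FLEX vector derived from a Stratagene AAV plasmid. It carries a ColE1/pUC-type origin, an f1 origin and an ampicillin resistance gene for propagation and selection in E. coli. The record lists it as low copy, noting that apparent copy number varies with the host strain. Two AAV2 inverted terminal repeats flank the expression cassette and define the segment that is packaged into recombinant AAV particles.

Within the ITRs, the human synapsin I promoter, which confers neuron-specific expression, sits upstream of a FLEX (double-floxed inverted) switch, followed by a WPRE to enhance transcript expression and a bovine growth hormone polyadenylation signal. In the feature table the promoter, WPRE and poly(A) signal lie on the minus strand, while the tdTomato coding sequence lies on the plus strand. This confirms that the opsin-fluorophore open reading frame is stored in reverse complement relative to the promoter. The insert is bracketed by pairs of loxP and lox2272 sites in opposing orientation. Cre recombinase inverts the cassette into the sense orientation and then excises one site of each pair, locking it in place, so expression occurs only in Cre-positive cells.

The 2.4 kb insert encodes Chronos (ChR90) from Stigeoclonium helveticum with tdTomato at its C terminus, described as a codon-diversified version. The annotation tool did not label Chronos itself, and the short CoChR, lacI, lacZα and large T antigen fragments are probably homology hits or backbone remnants. The construct is used to produce AAV for optogenetic excitation and fluorescent labelling of genetically defined neurons.
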