Addgene plasmid #84481: pAAV-Syn-FLEX-rc [Chronos-tdTomato]
Purpose: AAV-mediated expression of Chronos-tdTomato under the Syn promoter, in floxed/reversed (Cre-dependent) manner. Using bGHpA signal. tdTomato is a codon diversified version.
Depositing lab: Edward Boyden. Depositing organization: Massachusetts Institute of Technology. Publication: Independent optical excitation of distinct neural populations. Klapoetke NC, Murata Y, Kim SS, Pulver SR, Birdsey-Benson A, Cho YK, Morimoto TK, Chuong AS, Carpenter EJ, Tian Z, Wang J, Xie Y, Yan Z, Zhang Y, Chow BY, Surek B, Melkonian M, Jayaraman V, Constantine-Paton M, Wong GK, Boyden ES. Nat Methods. 2014 Mar;11(3):338-46. doi: 10.1038/nmeth.2836. Epub 2014 Feb 9. PubMed 24509633.
Backbone
  Vector backbone: AAV-Syn-FLEX
  Backbone manufacturer: original from Stratagene
  Backbone size w/o insert (bp): 4684
  Total vector size (bp): 7105
  Vector type: Mammalian Expression, AAV
Growth in bacteria
  Bacterial resistance: Ampicillin, 100 μg/mL
  Growth temperature: 37°C
  Growth strain: NEB Stable
  Growth instructions: Can use DH5alpha at 37°C or Stbl3 at 30°C. Carbenicillin is preferred over ampicillin. In DH5alpha this plasmid may act more like a high copy plasmid, although in Stbl3 it may act more like a low copy plasmid.
  Copy number: Low Copy
Gene/Insert
  Gene/Insert name: Chronos-tdTomato (alt names: Stigeoclonium helveticum channelrhodopsin-GFP; ChR90-tdTomato)
  Species: Stigeoclonium helveticum
  Insert size (bp): 2421
  GenBank ID: KF992040
  Promoter: human synapsin promoter
  Tag / fusion protein: tdTomato (C terminal on insert)
  Cloning method: Restriction Enzyme; 5′ cloning site NheI (not destroyed); 3′ cloning site KpnI (not destroyed)
  Sequencing primers: 5′ gcacgggcgcgaccatctgc; 3′ TAGCGTAAAAGGAGCAACATAG
Terms and licenses: Academic/Nonprofit Terms; Industry Terms: Not Available to Industry
Depositor comments: The plasmid is fully sequenced in the coding sequence regions (opsin-fluorophore and important flanking regions). Multiple digestions were done to verify the vector structure. The construct and the virus were both tested in vitro.
How to cite: pAAV-Syn-FLEX-rc [Chronos-tdTomato] was a gift from Edward Boyden (Addgene plasmid # 84481 ; http://n2t.net/addgene:84481 ; RRID:Addgene_84481)
